>Addgene plasmid #186862 | pTRE3G-gibbon cGAS-HA | addgene full sequence | sequence record 366068 | Addgene NGS Result
GCCCATATATGGAGTTCCGCGTTACATAACTTACGGTAAATGGCCCGCCTGGCTGACCGCCCAACGACCC
CCGCCCATTGACGTCAATAATGACGTATGTTCCCATAGTAACGCCAATAGGGACTTTCCATTGACGTCAA
TGGGTGGAGTATTTACGGTAAACTGCCCACTTGGCAGTACATCAAGTGTATCATATGCCAAGTACGCCCC
CTATTGACGTCAATGACGGTAAATGGCCCGCCTGGCATTATGCCCAGTACATGACCTTATGGGACTTTCC
TACTTGGCAGTACATCTACGTATTAGTCATCGCTATTACCATGGTGATGCGGTTTTGGCAGTACATCAAT
GGGCGTGGATAGCGGTTTGACTCACGGGGATTTCCAAGTCTCCACCCCATTGACGTCAATGGGAGTTTGT
TTTGGCACCAAAATCAACGGGACTTTCCAAAATGTCGTAACAACTCCGCCCCATTGACGCAAATGGGCGG
TAGGCGTGTACGGTGGGAGGTCTATATAAGCAGAGCTCAATAAAAGAGCCCACAACCCCTCACTCGGCGC
GCCAGTCTTCCGATAGACTGCGTCGCCCGGGTACCCGTATTCCCAATAAAGCCTCTTGCTGTTTGCATCC
GAATCGTGGTCTCGCTGTTCCTTGGGAGGGTCTCCTCTGAGTGATTGACTACCCACGACGGGGGTCTTTC
ATTTGGGGGCTCGTCCGGGATTTGGAGACCCCTGCCCAGGGACCACCGACCCACCACCGGGAGGTAAGCT
GGCCAGCAACTTATCTGTGTCTGTCCGATTGTCTAGTGTCTATGTTTGATGTTATGCGCCTGCGTCTGTA
CTAGTTAGCTAACTAGCTCTGTATCTGGCGGACCCGTGGTGGAACTGACGAGTTCTGAACACCCGGCCGC
AACCCTGGGAGACGTCCCAGGGACTTTGGGGGCCGTTTTTGTGGCCCGACCTGAGGAAGGGAGTCGATGT
GGAATCCGACCCCGTCAGGATATGTGGTTCTGGTAGGAGACGAGAACCTAAAACAGTTCCCGCCTCCGTC
TGAATTTTTGCTTTCGGTTTGGAACCGAAGCCGCGCGTCTTGTCTGCTGCAGCGCTGCAGCATCGTTCTG
TGTTGTCTCTGTCTGACTGTGTTTCTGTATTTGTCTGAAAATTAGGGCCAGACTGTTACCACTCCCTTAA
GTTTGACCTTAGGTCACTGGAAAGATGTCGAGCGGATCGCTCACAACCAGTCGGTAGATGTCAAGAAGAG
ACGTTGGGTTACCTTCTGCTCTGCAGAATGGCCAACCTTTAACGTCGGATGGCCGCGAGACGGCACCTTT
AACCGAGACCTCATCACCCAGGTTAAGATCAAGGTCTTTTCACCTGGCCCGCATGGACACCCAGACCAGG
TCCCCTACATCGTGACCTGGGAAGCCTTGGCTTTTGACCCCCCTCCCTGGGTCAAGCCCTTTGTACACCC
TAAGCCTCCGCCTCCTCTTCCTCCATCCGCCCCGTCTCTCCCCCTTGAACCTCCTCGTTCGACCCCGCCT
CGATCCTCCCTTTATCCAGCCCTCACTCCTTCTCTAGGCGCCGGAATTGAAGATCTCGATGAGGCCCTTT
CGTCTTCACTCGAGTTTACTCCCTATCAGTGATAGAGAACGTATGAAGAGTTTACTCCCTATCAGTGATA
GAGAACGTATGCAGACTTTACTCCCTATCAGTGATAGAGAACGTATAAGGAGTTTACTCCCTATCAGTGA
TAGAGAACGTATGACCAGTTTACTCCCTATCAGTGATAGAGAACGTATCTACAGTTTACTCCCTATCAGT
GATAGAGAACGTATATCCAGTTTACTCCCTATCAGTGATAGAGAACGTATGTCGAGGTAGGCGTGTACGG
TGGGCGCCTATAAAAGCAGAGCTCGTTTAGTGAACCGTCAGATCGCCTGGAGCAATTCCACAACACTTTT
GTCTTATACTTGGATCCGCCACCATGCGGAGAGATTCCGAGGCCGGAGCCACTGCCTCCGAGGCTTCCGC
GCGGAGTGCCAGGGGCGCCCCGACGGACCCCAACGAGTCTCCGGCTGCCCCCGAGGCCGCCCTGCCTAAG
GCGGGAAAGTTCGGCCCCGCCAGGAAGTCGGGTAGTCGGCAGAAAAAGAGCGCCCCGGACACCCAGGAGA
GGCCGCCCGTCCGCGCAACTGGGGCTCGCGCCAAAAAGGCCCCTCAGCGCGCCCAGGACGCGCAGCCCTC
TGACGCCACCAGCGCCCCTGGGGCAGAGGGGCTGGAGCCTCCTGCGGCTCGGGAGCCGGCTCTTTCCAGG
GCTGGTTCTCGCCACCAGAGAGGCGCGCGCTGCTCTCCGAAGCCAAGACCCCCGCCCGGGCCCGGGGACG
TGCCCAGCCCCGGCCTGCCGGTCTCGGACCCCATTCTCGTACAGGGAGATGCGGCGCCTGGGGCCAGGAA
GCTCCGGGCGGTTTTGGAGAAGTTGAAGCTCAGCCGCCAGGAAATCTCCGAGGCGGCGGAGGTGGTGAAC
GGGGTTGTGGACCACCTGCTGCGCAGACTGCAGAAGTGCGACTCCGAGTTCAGAGGCGTCGGGCTGCTGC
GCACCGGGAGCTACTATGAGCACGTGAAGATTTCTGCACCTAATGAATTTGACGTCATGTTTAAACTGGA
AGTCCCCAGAATCCAACTAGAAGAATATTCCAACACTGGTGCATATTACTTTGTGAAATTTAAAAGAAAT
CCGAAAGAAAATCCTTTGAGTCAGTTTTTAGAAGGTGAAATATTATCAGCTTCTAAGATGCTGTCAAAAT
TTAGGAAAATCATTAAGGAAGAAATTAACAACATTAAAGATACAGATGTCATCATGAAGAGGAAAAGAGG
AGGGAGCCCTGCTGTAACACTTCTTATTAGTGAAAAAATATCTGTGGATATAACCCTGGCTTTGGAATCA
AACAGTAATAGCTGGCCTGCTAGCACCCAAGAAGGCCTGCCCATTAAAGACTGGCTTTCAGGAAAAGTTA
GGAGGCAACTAAGACTAAAGCCATTTTACCTTGTACCCAAGCATGCAAAGGAAGGAAATGGTTTCCAAGA
AGAAACATGGCGGCTATCCTTCTCTCACATCGAAAAGGAAATTTTGAACAATCATGGAAAAACTAAAACG
TGCTGTGAAAACAAAAATGTGAAATGTTGCAGGAAAGATTGTTTAAAACTAATGAAATACCTTTTAGAAC
AGCTGAAAGAAAGGTTTAAAGACAAAAAACATCTGGATAAATTCTCTTCTTATCATGTGAAAACTGCCTT
CTTCCATGTATGTACCGAGTACCCTCAAGACAGTCAGTGGGACCCCAAAAACCTGGGCTTCTGCTTTGAT
AAATGCGTGATATACTTTCTTAAGTGCCTCAGGACAGAACAACTTGGGAATTATTTTATTCCTGGATTCA
ATCTATTCTCTAGCAACTTAATTGACAAAAGAAGTAAAGAATTTCTGTCAAAGCAAATTGAATATGAAAG
AAACAATGAGTATCCAGTTTTTGGTTACCCATACGATGTTCCAGATTACGCTTGAGCGGCCGCGCCGGCG
GGCCCGAATTCTACCGGGTAGGGGAGGCGCTTTTCCCAAGGCAGTCTGGAGCATGCGCTTTAGCAGCCCC
GCTGGGCACTTGGCGCTACACAAGTGGCCTCTGGCCTCGCACACATTCCACATCCACCGGTAGGCGCCAA
CCGGCTCCGTTCTTTGGTGGCCCCTTCGCGCCACCTTCTACTCCTCCCCTAGTCAGGAAGTTCCCCCCCG
CCCCGCAGCTCGCGTCGTGCAGGACGTGACAAATGGAAGTAGCACGTCTCACTAGTCTCGTGCAGATGGA
CAGCACCGCTGAGCAATGGAAGCGGGTAGGCCTTTGGGGCAGCGGCCAATAGCAGCTTTGCTCCTTCGCT
TTCTGGGCTCAGAGGCTGGGAAGGGGTGGGTCCGGGGGCGGGCTCAGGGGCGGGCTCAGGGGCGGGGCGG
GCGCCCGAAGGTCCTCCGGAGGCCCGGCATTCTGCACGCTTCAAAAGCGCACGTCTGCCGCGCTGTTCTC
CTCTTCCTCATCTCCGGGCCTTTCGACCTGCAGCCCAAGCTTACCATGACCGAGTACAAGCCCACGGTGC
GCCTCGCCACCCGCGACGACGTCCCCAGGGCCGTACGCACCCTCGCCGCCGCGTTCGCCGACTACCCCGC
CACGCGCCACACCGTCGATCCGGACCGCCACATCGAGCGGGTCACCGAGCTGCAAGAACTCTTCCTCACG
CGCGTCGGGCTCGACATCGGCAAGGTGTGGGTCGCGGACGACGGCGCCGCGGTGGCGGTCTGGACCACGC
CGGAGAGCGTCGAAGCGGGGGCGGTGTTCGCCGAGATCGGCCCGCGCATGGCCGAGTTGAGCGGTTCCCG
GCTGGCCGCGCAGCAACAGATGGAAGGCCTCCTGGCGCCGCACCGGCCCAAGGAGCCCGCGTGGTTCCTG
GCCACCGTCGGCGTCTCGCCCGACCACCAGGGCAAGGGTCTGGGCAGCGCCGTCGTGCTCCCCGGAGTGG
AGGCGGCCGAGCGCGCCGGGGTGCCCGCCTTCCTGGAGACCTCCGCGCCCCGCAACCTCCCCTTCTACGA
GCGGCTCGGCTTCACCGTCACCGCCGACGTCGAGGTGCCCGAAGGACCGCGCACCTGGTGCATGACCCGC
AAGCCCGGTGCCTGACGCCCGCCCCACGACCCGCAGCGCCCGACCGAAAGGAGCGCACGACCCCATGCAT
CGGCGTCTCGAGATATCAGTGGTCCAGGCTCTAGTTTTGACTCAACAATATCACCAGCTGAAGCCTATAG
AGTACGAGCCATAGATAAAATAAAAGATTTTATTTAGTCTCCAGAAAAAGGGGGGAATGAAAGACCCCAC
CTGTAGGTTTGGCAAGCTAGCTTAAGTAACGCCATTTTGCAAGGCATGGAAAAATACATAACTGAGAATA
GAGAAGTTCAGATCAAGGTCAGGAACAGATGGAACAGGGTCGACCCTAGAGAACCATCAGATGTTTCCAG
GGTGCCCCAAGGACCTGAAATGACCCTGTGCCTTATTTGAACTAACCAATCAGTTCGCTTCTCGCTTCTG
TTCGCGCGCTTCTGCTCCCCGAGCTCAATAAAAGAGCCCACAACCCCTCACTCGGGGCGCCAGTCCTCCG
ATTGACTGAGTCGCCCGGGTACCCGTGTATCCAATAAACCCTCTTGCAGTTGCATCCGACTTGTGGTCTC
GCTGTTCCTTGGGAGGGTCTCCTCTGAGTGATTGACTACCCGTCAGCGGGGGTCTTTCATTTGGGGGCTC
GTCCGGGATCGGGAGACCCCTGCCCAGGGACCACCGACCCACCACCGGGAGGTAAGCTGGCTGCCTCGCG
CGTTTCGGTGATGACGGTGAAAACCTCTGACACATGCAGCTCCCGGAGACGGTCACAGCTTGTCTGTAAG
CGGATGCCGGGAGCAGACAAGCCCGTCAGGGCGCGTCAGCGGGTGTTGGCGGGTGTCGGGGCGCAGCCAT
GACCCAGTCACGTAGCGATAGCGGAGTGTAGATCCGGCTGTGGAATGTGTGTCAGTTAGGGTGTGGAAAG
TCCCCAGGCTCCCCAGCAGGCAGAAGTATGCAAAGCATGCATCTCAATTAGTCAGCAACCAGGTGTGGAA
AGTCCCCAGGCTCCCCAGCAGGCAGAAGTATGCAAAGCATGCATCTCAATTAGTCAGCAACCATAGTCCC
GCCCCTAACTCCGCCCATCCCGCCCCTAACTCCGCCCAGTTCCGCCCATTCTCCGCCCCATGGCTGACTA
ATTTTTTTTATTTATGCAGAGGCCGAGGCCGCCTCGGCCTCTGAGCTATTCCAGAAGTAGTGAGGAGGCT
TTTTTGGAGGCCTAGGCTTTTGCAAAAAGCTTACTGGCTTAACTATGCGGCATCAGAGCAGATTGTACTG
AGAGTGCACCATATGCGGTGTGAAATACCGCACAGATGCGTAAGGAGAAAATACCGCATCAGGCGCTCTT
CCGCTTCCTCGCTCACTGACTCGCTGCGCTCGGTCGTTCGGCTGCGGCGAGCGGTATCAGCTCACTCAAA
GGCGGTAATACGGTTATCCACAGAATCAGGGGATAACGCAGGAAAGAACATGTGAGCAAAAGGCCAGCAA
AAGGCCAGGAACCGTAAAAAGGCCGCGTTGCTGGCGTTTTTCCATAGGCTCCGCCCCCCTGACGAGCATC
ACAAAAATCGACGCTCAAGTCAGAGGTGGCGAAACCCGACAGGACTATAAAGATACCAGGCGTTTCCCCC
TGGAAGCTCCCTCGTGCGCTCTCCTGTTCCGACCCTGCCGCTTACCGGATACCTGTCCGCCTTTCTCCCT
TCGGGAAGCGTGGCGCTTTCTCATAGCTCACGCTGTAGGTATCTCAGTTCGGTGTAGGTCGTTCGCTCCA
AGCTGGGCTGTGTGCACGAACCCCCCGTTCAGCCCGACCGCTGCGCCTTATCCGGTAACTATCGTCTTGA
GTCCAACCCGGTAAGACACGACTTATCGCCACTGGCAGCAGCCACTGGTAACAGGATTAGCAGAGCGAGG
TATGTAGGCGGTGCTACAGAGTTCTTGAAGTGGTGGCCTAACTACGGCTACACTAGAAGGACAGTATTTG
GTATCTGCGCTCTGCTGAAGCCAGTTACCTTCGGAAAAAGAGTTGGTAGCTCTTGATCCGGCAAACAAAC
CACCGCTGGTAGCGGTGGTTTTTTTGTTTGCAAGCAGCAGATTACGCGCAGAAAAAAAGGATCTCAAGAA
GATCCTTTGATCTTTTCTACGGGGTCTGACGCTCAGTGGAACGAAAACTCACGTTAAGGGATTTTGGTCA
TGAGATTATCAAAAAGGATCTTCACCTAGATCCTTTTAAATTAAAAATGAAGTTTTAAATCAATCTAAAG
TATATATGAGTAAACTTGGTCTGACAGTTACCAATGCTTAATCAGTGAGGCACCTATCTCAGCGATCTGT
CTATTTCGTTCATCCATAGTTGCCTGACTCCCCGTCGTGTAGATAACTACGATACGGGAGGGCTTACCAT
CTGGCCCCAGTGCTGCAATGATACCGCGAGACCCACGCTCACCGGCTCCAGATTTATCAGCAATAAACCA
GCCAGCCGGAAGGGCCGAGCGCAGAAGTGGTCCTGCAACTTTATCCGCCTCCATCCAGTCTATTAATTGT
TGCCGGGAAGCTAGAGTAAGTAGTTCGCCAGTTAATAGTTTGCGCAACGTTGTTGCCATTGCTGCAGGCA
TCGTGGTGTCACGCTCGTCGTTTGGTATGGCTTCATTCAGCTCCGGTTCCCAACGATCAAGGCGAGTTAC
ATGATCCCCCATGTTGTGCAAAAAAGCGGTTAGCTCCTTCGGTCCTCCGATCGTTGTCAGAAGTAAGTTG
GCCGCAGTGTTATCACTCATGGTTATGGCAGCACTGCATAATTCTCTTACTGTCATGCCATCCGTAAGAT
GCTTTTCTGTGACTGGTGAGTACTCAACCAAGTCATTCTGAGAATAGTGTATGCGGCGACCGAGTTGCTC
TTGCCCGGCGTCAACACGGGATAATACCGCGCCACATAGCAGAACTTTAAAAGTGCTCATCATTGGAAAA
CGTTCTTCGGGGCGAAAACTCTCAAGGATCTTACCGCTGTTGAGATCCAGTTCGATGTAACCCACTCGTG
CACCCAACTGATCTTCAGCATCTTTTACTTTCACCAGCGTTTCTGGGTGAGCAAAAACAGGAAGGCAAAA
TGCCGCAAAAAAGGGAATAAGGGCGACACGGAAATGTTGAATACTCATACTCTTCCTTTTTCAATATTAT
TGAAGCATTTATCAGGGTTATTGTCTCATGAGCGGATACATATTTGAATGTATTTAGAAAAATAAACAAA
TAGGGGTTCCGCGCACATTTCCCCGAAAAGTGCCACCTGACGTCTAAGAAACCATTATTATCATGACATT
AACCTATAAAAATAGGCGTATCACGAGGCCCTTTCGTCTTCAAGAATTAGCTTGGCCATTGCATACGTTG
TATCCATATCATAATATGTACATTTATATTGGCTCATGTCCAACATTACCGCCATGTTGACATTGATTAT
TGACTAGTTATTAATAGTAATCAATTACGGGGTCATTAGTTCATA
Features (pLannotate 1.2.2; 19 found; start..end, strand, type, name):
    324..527     +  promoter       CMV promoter: human cytomegalovirus (CMV) immediate early promoter
    528..703     +  LTR            5' LTR (truncated): truncated long terminal repeat from Moloney murine sarcoma virus
    825..1099    +  misc_feature   MESV Ψ (fragment): packaging signal of murine embryonic stem cell virus
   1166..1582    +  CDS            gag (truncated): truncated Moloney murine leukemia virus (MMLV) gag gene lacking the start codon
   1622..1971    +  promoter       TRE3GV promoter: 3rd-generation Tet-responsive promoter that can be activated by binding of Tet-On® 3G, optimized for retroviral and lentiviral vectors
   1984..3522    +  CDS            CGAS: CGAS_HUMAN - Also known as C6orf150 From Homo sapiens (Human).
   3526..3553    +  CDS            3xHA (fragment): three tandem HA epitope tags
   3586..4085    +  promoter       PGK promoter: mouse phosphoglycerate kinase 1 promoter
   4106..4705    +  CDS            PuroR: puromycin N-acetyltransferase; pac from Streptomyces alboniger; confers resistance to puromycin
   4772..4844    +  CDS            env (fragment): murine leukemia virus gPr80 envelope polyprotein precursor; env; proteolytically cleaved into gp70SU and p15TM subunits
   4886..5311    +  LTR            3' LTR (ΔU3): self-inactivating 3' long terminal repeat (LTR) from Moloney murine leukemia virus
   5380..5420    +  CDS            rop (fragment): Rop protein, which maintains plasmids at low copy number; rop
   5522..5560    +  misc_feature   bom (fragment): basis of mobility region from pBR322
   5577..5906    +  promoter       SV40 promoter: SV40 enhancer and early promoter
   5912..6013    +  misc_feature   bom (fragment): basis of mobility region from pBR322
   6199..6787    -  rep_origin     ori: high-copy-number ColE1/pMB1/pBR322/pUC origin of replication
   6958..7818    -  CDS            AmpR: β-lactamase; bla; confers resistance to ampicillin, carbenicillin, and related antibiotics
   7819..7923    -  promoter       AmpR promoter: bla
   8109..323     +  enhancer       CMV enhancer (across the origin): human cytomegalovirus immediate early enhancer
