[The description below was written by a language model from this plasmid's Addgene catalogue record and pLannotate feature annotations shown in this document.]
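Description:
pTRE3G-gibbon cGAS-HA is a self-inactivating gammaretroviral transfer vector built on the pRetroX-TRE3G backbone for doxycycline-inducible expression of a primate cGAS orthologue in mammalian cells. It is propagated in E. coli through a high-copy ColE1/pUC-type origin with ampicillin selection (AmpR under its own bla promoter). The viral portion begins with a hybrid 5' end in which the CMV enhancer and promoter drive a truncated 5' LTR, allowing strong genomic RNA transcription in packaging cells. This is followed by a Ψ packaging signal with a truncated, start-codon-less gag segment that supports encapsidation. The 3' LTR carries a U3 deletion, so after reverse transcription and integration the LTRs are transcriptionally inactive and expression depends on the internal promoters.

The payload is a roughly 1.6 kb cyclic GMP-AMP synthase coding sequence from gibbon (Hylobatidae), preceded by a Kozak sequence and fused at its C terminus to an HA epitope tag. The automated annotation labels the ORF as human CGAS by homology and calls the tag a 3xHA fragment, consistent in length with a single HA tag. The catalogue purpose line also says "human cGAS", whereas the name and insert fields specify the gibbon gene. Expression comes from the TRE3GV promoter, a third-generation Tet-responsive promoter that is silent until bound by the Tet-On 3G transactivator in the presence of doxycycline. That transactivator is not encoded here and must be supplied separately. Downstream, a mouse PGK promoter drives puromycin N-acetyltransferase for selecting transduced cells. The associated work concerns species-specific mechanisms of self-DNA detection by mammalian cGAS enzymes, for which this construct provides inducible, epitope-tagged expression.
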