Addgene plasmid #186862: pTRE3G-gibbon cGAS-HA
Purpose: Doxycycline-dependent expression of human cGAS gene in mammalian cells by retroviral transduction
Depositing lab: Jonathan Kagan. Depositing organization: Boston Children's Hospital. Publication: Species-specific self-DNA detection mechanisms by mammalian cyclic GMP-AMP synthases. Mosallanejad K, Kennedy SN, Bahleda KM, Slavik KM, Zhou W, Govande AA, Hancks DC, Kranzusch PJ, Kagan JC. Sci Immunol. 2023 Jan 20;8(79):eabp9765. doi: 10.1126/sciimmunol.abp9765. Epub 2023 Jan 20. PubMed 36662885.
Backbone
  Vector backbone: pRetroX-TRE3G Vector
  Backbone manufacturer: Takara Bio
  Backbone size w/o insert (bp): 6600
  Vector type: Retroviral
  Selectable markers: Puromycin
Growth in bacteria
  Bacterial resistance: Ampicillin, 100 μg/mL
  Growth temperature: 37°C
  Growth strain: NEB Stable
  Copy number: High Copy
Gene/Insert
  Gene/Insert name: Gibbon cGAS with C-terminal HA tag (alt name: cGAS)
  Species: Hylobatidae
  Insert size (bp): 1578
  Entrez Gene: CGAS
  Promoter: TRE3G
  Tag / fusion protein: HA (C terminal on insert)
  Cloning method: Ligation Independent Cloning
  Sequencing primers: 5′ pCEP_Fw (agagctcgtttagtgaaccg); 3′ MSCV_Rv (cagcggggctgctaaagcgcatgc)
Terms and licenses: Academic/Nonprofit Terms; Industry Terms: Not Available to Industry
Depositor comments: Contains Kozak sequence (gccacc) before start codon. Please visit https://www.biorxiv.org/content/10.1101/2022.03.09.483681v2 for bioRxiv preprint.
How to cite: pTRE3G-gibbon cGAS-HA was a gift from Jonathan Kagan (Addgene plasmid # 186862 ; http://n2t.net/addgene:186862 ; RRID:Addgene_186862)
